>Addgene plasmid #249557 | pT7II-2N4Rtau I277P/I308P | addgene full sequence | sequence record 497374 | Addgene NGS Result
CTTGAAGACGAAAGGGCCTCGTGATACGCCTATTTTTATAGGTTAATGTCATGATAATAATGGTTTCTTA
GACGTCAGGTGGCACTTTTCGGGGAAATGTGCGCGGAACCCCTATTTGTTTATTTTTCTAAATACATTCA
AATATGTATCCGCTCATGAGACAATAACCCTGATAAATGCTTCAATAATATTGAAAAAGGAAGAGTATGA
GTATTCAACATTTCCGTGTCGCCCTTATTCCCTTTTTTGCGGCATTTTGCCTTCCTGTTTTTGCTCACCC
AGAAACGCTGGTGAAAGTAAAAGATGCTGAAGATCAGTTGGGTGCACGAGTGGGTTACATCGAACTGGAT
CTCAACAGCGGTAAGATCCTTGAGAGTTTTCGCCCCGAAGAACGTTTTCCAATGATGAGCACTTTTAAAG
TTCTGCTATGTGGCGCGGTATTATCCCGTGTTGACGCCGGGCAAGAGCAACTCGGTCGCCGCATACACTA
TTCTCAGAATGACTTGGTTGAGTACTCACCAGTCACAGAAAAGCATCTTACGGATGGCATGACAGTAAGA
GAATTATGCAGTGCTGCCATAACCATGAGTGATAACACTGCGGCCAACTTACTTCTGACAACGATCGGAG
GACCGAAGGAGCTAACCGCTTTTTTGCACAACATGGGGGATCATGTAACTCGCCTTGATCGTTGGGAACC
GGAGCTGAATGAAGCCATACCAAACGACGAGCGTGACACCACGATGCCTGCAGCAATGGCAACAACGTTG
CGCAAACTATTAACTGGCGAACTACTTACTCTAGCTTCCCGGCAACAATTAATAGACTGGATGGAGGCGG
ATAAAGTTGCAGGACCACTTCTGCGCTCGGCCCTTCCGGCTGGCTGGTTTATTGCTGATAAATCTGGAGC
CGGTGAGCGTGGGTCTCGCGGTATCATTGCAGCACTGGGGCCAGATGGTAAGCCCTCCCGTATCGTAGTT
ATCTACACGACGGGGAGTCAGGCAACTATGGATGAACGAAATAGACAGATCGCTGAGATAGGTGCCTCAC
TGATTAAGCATTGGTAACTGTCAGACCAAGTTTACTCATATATACTTTAGATTGATTTAAAACTTCATTT
TTAATTTAAAAGGATCTAGGTGAAGATCCTTTTTGATAATCTCATGACCAAAATCCCTTAACGTGAGTTT
TCGTTCCACTGAGCGTCAGACCCCGTAGAAAAGATCAAAGGATCTTCTTGAGATCCTTTTTTTCTGCGCG
TAATCTGCTGCTTGCAAACAAAAAAACCACCGCTACCAGCGGTGGTTTGTTTGCCGGATCAAGAGCTACC
AACTCTTTTTCCGAAGGTAACTGGCTTCAGCAGAGCGCAGATACCAAATACTGTCCTTCTAGTGTAGCCG
TAGTTAGGCCACCACTTCAAGAACTCTGTAGCACCGCCTACATACCTCGCTCTGCTAATCCTGTTACCAG
TGGCTGCTGCCAGTGGCGATAAGTCGTGTCTTACCGGGTTGGACTCAAGACGATAGTTACCGGATAAGGC
GCAGCGGTCGGGCTGAACGGGGGGTTCGTGCACACAGCCCAGCTTGGAGCGAACGACCTACACCGAACTG
AGATACCTACAGCGTGAGCTATGAGAAAGCGCCACGCTTCCCGAAGGGAGAAAGGCGGACAGGTATCCGG
TAAGCGGCAGGGTCGGAACAGGAGAGCGCACGAGGGAGCTTCCAGGGGGAAACGCCTGGTATCTTTATAG
TCCTGTCGGGTTTCGCCACCTCTGACTTGAGCGTCGATTTTTGTGATGCTCGTCAGGGGGGCGGAGCCTA
TGGAAAAACGCCAGCAACGCGGCCTTTTTACGGTTCCTGGCCTTTTGCTGGCCTTTTGCTCACATGTTCT
TTCCTGCGTTATCCCCTGATTCTGTGGATAACCGTATTACCGCCTTTGAGTGAGCTGATACCGCTCGCCG
CAGCCGAACGACCGAGCGCAGCGAGTCAGTGAGCGAGGAAGCGGAAGAGCGCCTGATGCGGTATTTTCTC
CTTACGCATCTGTGCGGTATTTCACACCGCAATGGTGCACTCTCAGTACAATCTGCTCTGATGCCGCATA
GTTAAGCCAGTATACACTCCGCTATCGCTACGTGACTGGGTCATGGCTGCGCCCCGACACCCGCCAACAC
CCGCTGACGCGCCCTGACGGGCTTGTCTGCTCCCGGCATCCGCTTACAGACAAGCTGTGACCGTCTCCGG
GAGCTGCATGTGTCAGAGGTTTTCACCGTCATCACCGAAACGCGCGAGGCAGTCGATCGACGCTCTCCCT
TATGCGACTCCTGCATTAGGAAGCAGCCCAGTAGTAGGTTGAGGCCGTTGAGCACCGCCGCCGCAAGGAA
TGGTGCATGCAAGGAGATGGCGCCCAACAGTCCCCCGGCCACGGGGCCTGCCACCATACCCACGCCGAAA
CAAGCGCTCATGAGCCCGAAGTGGCGAGCCCGATCTTCCCCATCGGTGATGTCGGCGATATAGGCGCCAG
CAACCGCACCTGTGGCGCCGGTGATGCCGGCCACGATGCGTCCGGCGTAGAGGATCGAGATCTCGATCCC
GCGAAATTAATACGACTCACTATAGGGAGACCACAACGGTTTCCCTCTAGAAATAATTTTGTTTAACTTT
AAGAAGGAGATATACATATGGCTGAGCCCCGCCAGGAGTTCGAAGTGATGGAAGATCACGCTGGGACGTA
CGGGTTGGGGGACAGGAAAGATCAGGGGGGCTACACCATGCACCAAGACCAAGAGGGTGACACGGACGCT
GGCCTGAAAGAATCTCCCCTGCAGACCCCCACTGAGGACGGATCTGAGGAACCGGGCTCTGAAACCTCTG
ATGCTAAGAGCACTCCAACAGCGGAAGATGTGACAGCACCCTTAGTGGATGAGGGAGCTCCCGGCAAGCA
GGCTGCCGCGCAGCCCCACACGGAGATCCCAGAAGGAACCACAGCTGAAGAAGCAGGCATTGGAGACACC
CCCAGCCTGGAAGACGAAGCTGCTGGTCACGTGACCCAAGCTCGCATGGTCAGTAAAAGCAAAGACGGGA
CTGGAAGCGATGACAAAAAAGCCAAGGGGGCTGATGGTAAAACGAAGATCGCCACACCGCGGGGAGCAGC
CCCTCCAGGCCAGAAGGGCCAGGCCAACGCCACCAGGATTCCAGCAAAAACCCCGCCCGCTCCAAAGACA
CCACCCAGCTCTGGTGAACCTCCAAAATCAGGGGATCGCAGCGGCTACAGCAGCCCCGGCTCCCCAGGCA
CTCCCGGCAGCCGCTCCCGCACCCCGTCCCTTCCAACCCCACCCACCCGGGAGCCCAAGAAGGTGGCAGT
GGTCCGTACTCCACCCAAGTCGCCGTCTTCCGCCAAGAGCCGCCTGCAGACAGCCCCCGTGCCCATGCCA
GACCTGAAGAATGTCAAGTCCAAGATCGGCTCCACTGAGAACCTGAAGCACCAGCCGGGAGGCGGGAAGG
TGCAGCCAATTAATAAGAAGCTGGATCTTAGCAACGTCCAGTCCAAGTGTGGCTCAAAGGATAATATCAA
ACACGTCCCGGGAGGCGGCAGTGTGCAACCAGTCTACAAACCAGTTGACCTGAGCAAGGTGACCTCCAAG
TGTGGCTCATTAGGCAACATCCATCATAAACCAGGAGGTGGCCAGGTGGAAGTAAAATCTGAGAAGCTTG
ACTTCAAGGACAGAGTCCAGTCGAAGATTGGGTCCCTGGACAATATCACCCACGTCCCTGGCGGAGGAAA
TAAAAAGATTGAAACCCACAAGCTGACCTTCCGCGAGAACGCCAAAGCCAAGACAGACCACGGGGCGGAG
ATCGTGTACAAGTCGCCAGTGGTGTCTGGGGACACGTCTCCACGGCATCTCAGCAATGTCTCCTCCACCG
GCAGCATCGACATGGTAGACTCGCCCCAGCTCGCCACGCTAGCTGACGAGGTGTCTGCCTCCCTGGCCAA
GCAGGGTTTGTAAGAATTCAAGCTTCTCGAGGATCCGGCTGCTAACAAAGCCCGAAAGGAAGCTGAGTTG
GCTGCTGCC
[37 nt withheld, positions 4070-4106]
AGATTGTATAAGCAAATATTTAAATTGTAAGCGTTAATATTTTGTTAAAATTCGCGTTAAATTTTTGTTA
AATCAGCTCATTTTTTAACCAATAGGCCGAAATCGGCAAAATCCCTTATAAATCAAAAGAATAGACCGAG
ATAGGGT
[37 nt withheld, positions 4254-4290]
AAAGAACGTGGACTCCAACGTCAAAGG
[49 nt withheld, positions 4318-4366]
T
[91 nt withheld, positions 4368-4458]
G
[124 nt withheld, positions 4460-4583]
GGGGATCAATT
Features (pLannotate 1.2.2; 11 found; start..end, strand, type, name):
    102..206     +  promoter       AmpR promoter: bla
    207..1067    +  CDS            AmpR: β-lactamase; bla; confers resistance to ampicillin, carbenicillin, and related antibiotics
   1238..1826    +  rep_origin     ori: high-copy-number ColE1/pMB1/pBR322/pUC origin of replication
   2012..2151    -  misc_feature   bom: basis of mobility region from pBR322
   2253..2292    -  CDS            rop (fragment): Rop protein, which maintains plasmids at low copy number; rop
   2297..2576    -  CDS            TcR (fragment): tetracycline efflux protein; tet; confers resistance to tetracycline
   2598..2616    +  promoter       T7 promoter: promoter for bacteriophage T7 RNA polymerase
   2648..2670    +  RBS            RBS: efficient ribosome binding site from bacteriophage T7 gene 10 (Olins and Rangwala, 1989)
   2678..4000    +  CDS            MAPT: TAU_SPECI - Experimental evidence at protein level: Swiss-Prot protein existence level 1. Promotes microtubule assembly and stability, and might be involved in the establishment and maintenance of neuronal polarity. The C-terminus binds axonal microtubules while the N-terminus binds neural plasma membrane components, suggesting that tau functions as a linker protein between both. Axonal polarity is predetermined by tau localization (in the neuronal cell) in the domain of the cell body defined by the centrosome. The short isoforms allow plasticity of the cytoskeleton whereas the longer isoforms
   4028..4072    +  CDS            SET1 (fragment) (sequence partly withheld): solubility-enhancement tag derived from T7 phage gene 10B
   4155..4583    -  rep_origin     f1 ori (sequence partly withheld): f1 bacteriophage origin of replication; arrow indicates direction of (+) strand synthesis
