[The description below was written by a language model from this plasmid's Addgene catalogue record and pLannotate feature annotations shown in this document.]
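Description:
pT7II-2N4Rtau I277P/I308P is a bacterial expression plasmid for producing a double proline mutant of the longest human tau isoform (2N4R, encoded by MAPT) in E. coli. The catalogue gives a total size of about 4.6 kb, consisting of a 3.3 kb pT7II backbone and a 1.3 kb insert, which matches the sequenced record closely. The backbone is pBR322-like. It carries a ColE1/pMB1-type origin with the adjacent bom mobilisation region, a β-lactamase gene under its own promoter for ampicillin selection, and an f1 phage origin. Only short remnants of the rop and tetracycline-resistance genes remain, so neither is expected to be functional. The repository lists the plasmid as low copy, whereas the annotation tool labels the origin generically as high-copy.

The tau open reading frame lies downstream of a T7 promoter and the efficient ribosome binding site from phage T7 gene 10. Transcription therefore requires T7 RNA polymerase, which is supplied by a DE3 lysogen such as the BL21(DE3) derivative named in the record. No lac operator or T7 terminator is annotated. A short fragment downstream of the coding sequence matches a T7 gene 10B-derived solubility tag, but it lies beyond the annotated tau CDS and looks like vector remnant rather than a fused tag. No affinity tag is annotated, consistent with the associated work on tag-less tau purification, even though nickel affinity and size-exclusion steps are noted. The I277P and I308P substitutions fall within tau's microtubule-binding repeat region, in the hexapeptide motifs generally associated with β-sheet aggregation. The record states the purpose only as recombinant synthesis of this mutant protein.
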