Addgene plasmid #249557: pT7II-2N4Rtau I277P/I308P
Purpose: Recombinant protein synthesis of I277P/I308P mutant of human 2N4R Tau
Depositing lab: Jeff Kuret. Depositing organization: Ohio State University. Publication: Efficient tag-less purification of recombinant human tau proteins. Pettis JA, Orshoski M, Pal S, Allen AM, Ortega Zepeda M, Wysocki VH, Kuret J. Anal Biochem. 2026 Mar 4;714:116095. doi: 10.1016/j.ab.2026.116095. PubMed 41791447.
Backbone
  Vector backbone: pT7II
  Backbone size w/o insert (bp): 3256
  Total vector size (bp): 4582
  Vector type: Bacterial Expression
Growth in bacteria
  Bacterial resistance: Ampicillin, 100 μg/mL
  Growth temperature: 37°C
  Growth strain: DH5alpha
  Growth instructions: To produce tau protein, express in BL21(DE3) Codon Plus RP. Purify by Ni IMAC and SEC.
  Copy number: Low Copy
Gene/Insert
  Gene/Insert name: Tau (2N4R - I277P/I308P)
  Species: H. sapiens (human)
  Insert size (bp): 1326
  Entrez Gene: MAPT (a.k.a. DDPAC, FTD1, FTDP-17, MAPTL, MSTD, MTBT1, MTBT2, PPND, PPP1R103, TAU, Tau-PHF6, tau-40)
Terms and licenses: Academic/Nonprofit Terms; Industry Terms: Not Available to Industry
How to cite: pT7II-2N4Rtau I277P/I308P was a gift from Jeff Kuret (Addgene plasmid # 249557 ; http://n2t.net/addgene:249557 ; RRID:Addgene_249557)
